>Addgene plasmid #29757 | pcDNA5FRT/Flag-FLJ20436 | addgene partial sequence | sequence record 64435 | T7 5'-TAATACGACTCACTATAGGG-3'
TGCCAGACTACAAGGACGATGATGACAAGCTCGAGATGAACAGGATTCGGATTCACGTCTTGCCAACCAA
TCGGGGGAGGATCACTCCAGTGCCCAGGTCTCAGGAACCTCTGTCTTGTGCATTCACTCATCGTCCATGC
TCTCACCCTCGTCTGGAGGGGCAGGAGTTTTGCATTAAGCATATCCTTGAAGACAAGAATGCACCCTTCA
AGCAGTGTAGTTATATATCGACGAAGAATGGAAAAAGATGTCCCAATGCTGCCCCAAAGCCAGAGAAGAA
AGATGGGGTGTCCTTCTGTGCTGAACATGTCCGTAGGAATGCCCTGGCACTTCATGCTCAAATGAAGAAG
ACCAACCCAGGGCCTGTGGGTGAAACACTCCTGTGCCAGCTGAGCTCATATGCTAAGACAGGGCTGGGGT
CTCAGACTCCAGAAAGTAGTCGCAGTGAAGCCAGCCGAATACTAGATGAAGACAGCTGGAGTGATGGGGA
GCAGGAACCCATTACTGTGGATCAGACATGGAGAGGTGACCCTGACAGTGAAGCTGATAGCATAGACAGT
GATCAAGAAGATCCCCTAAAACATGCTGGTGTCTACACGGCAGAAGAAGTGGCCCTGATTATGCGTGAAA
AGCTAATTCGTTTGCAGTCGTTGTATATTGATCAGTTTAAACGACTTCAGCATCTGCTCAAGGAGAAGAA
GCGCCGATACTTACATAATCGCAAAGTGGAACATGAAGCTCTAGGCAGTAGTCTCCTGACTGGCCCAGAG
GGACTTTTGGCCAAAGAACGAGAGAACTTAAAGCGATTAAAATGTCTGCGACGATACCGCCAGCGCTATG
GAGTGGAAGCCTTACTGCATAGGCAGTTGAAGGAACGGAGAATGCTGGCCACAGATGGTGCTGCCCAACA
GGCCCATACCACTCGTTCCAGTCAGAGGTGCT
