[The description below was written by a language model from this plasmid's Addgene catalogue record.]
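Description:
pcDNA5FRT/Flag-FLJ20436 is a mammalian expression plasmid built on the Invitrogen pcDNA5/FRT backbone (about 5.1 kb without insert) and carrying a roughly 1.5 kb human cDNA for FLJ20436, the product of the gene catalogued as C12orf41 (also known as FLJ12670). The open reading frame was inserted by restriction cloning and is fused to an N-terminal Flag epitope, allowing the protein to be detected or immunopurified with anti-Flag reagents. The plasmid is maintained in E. coli at high copy number under ampicillin selection. No feature table accompanies the record, so individual elements are not itemised. As a standard commercial vector, pcDNA5/FRT generally drives its insert from the CMV immediate-early promoter, and the use of a T7 primer for sequencing from the 5′ side fits the T7 priming site that lies upstream of the cloning region in this vector family.

The defining feature of the backbone is an FRT site, the target of Flp recombinase. In the Flp-In system, co-delivery with a Flp expression plasmid integrates the vector at a single pre-placed FRT locus in a host cell line, typically reconstituting a hygromycin resistance gene so that isogenic stable lines expressing the tagged protein can be selected. The plasmid can also be used for ordinary transient transfection. The associated publication concerns the subunit composition and substrate specificity of a MOF-containing histone acetyltransferase complex distinct from the MSL complex, which suggests the construct was used for Flag-based purification and analysis of that complex, although the record does not state this. The depositor notes an E126G substitution in the insert that is reported not to affect function.
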