Addgene plasmid #29757: pcDNA5FRT/Flag-FLJ20436
Depositing lab: Joan Conaway. Depositing organization: Stowers Institute for Medical Research. Publication: Subunit composition and substrate specificity of a MOF-containing histone acetyltransferase distinct from the male-specific lethal (MSL) complex. Cai Y, Jin J, Swanson SK, Cole MD, Choi SH, Florens L, Washburn MP, Conaway JW, Conaway RC. J Biol Chem. 2010 Feb 12. 285(7):4268-72. 10.1074/jbc.C109.087981 PubMed 20018852.
Backbone
  Vector backbone: pcDNA5FRT
  Backbone manufacturer: Invitrogen
  Backbone size w/o insert (bp): 5100
  Vector type: Mammalian Expression
Growth in bacteria
  Bacterial resistance: Ampicillin, 100 μg/mL
  Growth temperature: 37°C
  Growth strain: DH5alpha
  Copy number: High Copy
Gene/Insert
  Gene/Insert name: FLJ20436
  Species: H. sapiens (human)
  Insert size (bp): 1479
  Entrez Gene: C12orf41 (a.k.a. FLJ12670, FLJ20436)
  Tag / fusion protein: Flag (N terminal on insert)
  Cloning method: Restriction Enzyme
  Sequencing primers: 5′ T7
Terms and licenses: Academic/Nonprofit Terms; Industry Terms: Not Available to Industry
Depositor comments: There is an E126G mutation present, it does not effect the function of the plasmid.
How to cite: pcDNA5FRT/Flag-FLJ20436 was a gift from Joan Conaway (Addgene plasmid # 29757 ; http://n2t.net/addgene:29757 ; RRID:Addgene_29757)
